>Addgene plasmid #212825 | qMaLioffG | addgene full sequence | sequence record 420448 | Addgene NGS Result
GACGGATCGGGAGATCTCCCGATCCCCTATGGTGCACTCTCAGTACAATCTGCTCTGATGCCGCATAGTT
AAGCCAGTATCTGCTCCCTGCTTGTGTGTTGGAGGTCGCTGAGTAGTGCGCGAGCAAAATTTAAGCTACA
ACAAGGCAAGGCTTGACCGACAATTGCATGAAGAATCTGCTTAGGGTTAGGCGTTTTGCGCTGCTTCGCG
ATGTACGGGCCAGATATACGCGTTGACATTGATTATTGACTAGTTATTAATAGTAATCAATTACGGGGTC
ATTAGTTCATAGCCCATATATGGAGTTCCGCGTTACATAACTTACGGTAAATGGCCCGCCTGGCTGACCG
CCCAACGACCCCCGCCCATTGACGTCAATAATGACGTATGTTCCCATAGTAACGCCAATAGGGACTTTCC
ATTGACGTCAATGGGTGGAGTATTTACGGTAAACTGCCCACTTGGCAGTACATCAAGTGTATCATATGCC
AAGTACGCCCCCTATTGACGTCAATGACGGTAAATGGCCCGCCTGGCATTATGCCCAGTACATGACCTTA
TGGGACTTTCCTACTTGGCAGTACATCTACGTATTAGTCATCGCTATTACCATGGTGATGCGGTTTTGGC
AGTACATCAATGGGCGTGGATAGCGGTTTGACTCACGGGGATTTCCAAGTCTCCACCCCATTGACGTCAA
TGGGAGTTTGTTTTGGCACCAAAATCAACGGGACTTTCCAAAATGTCGTAACAACTCCGCCCCATTGACG
CAAATGGGCGGTAGGCGTGTACGGTGGGAGGTCTATATAAGCAGAGCTCTCTGGCTAACTAGAGAACCCA
CTGCTTACTGGCTTATCGAAATTAATACGACTCACTATAGGGAGACCCAAGCTGGCTAGCGTTTAAACGG
GCCCTCTAGACTCGAGATGGTGAGCAAAGGCGAGGAGCTGTTCACCGGGGTGGTGCCCATCCTGGTCGAG
CTGGACGGCGACGTAAACGGCCACAAGTTCAGCGTGTCCGGCGAGGGCGAGGGCGATGCCACCTACGGCA
AGCTGACCCTGAAGTTCATCTGCACCACCGGCAAGCTGCCCGTGCCCTGGCCCACCCTCGTGACCACCTT
CGGCTACGGCCTGATGTGCTTCGCCCGCTACCCCGACCACATGAAGCAGCACGACTTCTTCAAGTCCGCC
ATGCCCGAAGGCTACGTCCAGGAGCGCACCATCTTCTTCAAGGACGACGGCAACTACAAGACCCGCGCCG
AGGTGAAGTTCGAGGGCGACACCCTGGTGAACCGCATCGAGCTGAAGGGCATCGACTTCAAGGAGGACGG
CAACATCCTGGGGCACAAGCTGGAGCTTCGCCCTATGAAGACCGTGAAGGTGAACATCACCACCCCCGAC
GGCCCCGTGTACGACGCCGACATCGAGATGGTGAGCGTGCGGGCCGAGAGCGGCGACCTGGGCATCCTGC
CCGGCCACATCCCCACCAAGGCCCCCCTGAAGATCGGCGCCGTGCGGCTGAAGAAGGACGGCCAGACCGA
GATGGTGGCCGTGAGCGGCGGCAACGTGGAGGTGCGGCCCGACCAGGTGACCATCACCGCCCAGGCCGCC
GAGACCGCCGAGGGCATCGACAAGGAGCGGGCCGAGGCCGCCCGGCAGCGGGCCCAGGAGCGGCTGAACA
GCCAGAGCGACGACACCGACATCCGGCGGGCCGAGCTGGCCCTGCAGCGGGCCCTGAACCGGCTGGACGT
GGCCGGCAAGGCACTGGAATTCAACAGCCACAACGTCTATATCATGGCCGACAAGCAGAAGAACGGCATC
AAGGTGAACTTCAAGATCCGCCACAACATCGAGGACGGCAGCGTGCAGCTCGCCGACCACTACCAGCAGA
ACACCCCCATCGGCGACGGCCCCGTGCTGCTGCCCGACAACCACTACCTGAGCTACCAGTCCGCCCTGAG
CAAAGACCCCAACGAGAAGCGCGATCACATGGTCCTGCTGGAGTTCGTGACCGCCGCCGGGATCACTCTC
GGCATGGACGAGCTGTACAAGTAATTCGAAGCTTAAGTTTAAACCGCTGATCAGCCTCGACTGTGCCTTC
TAGTTGCCAGCCATCTGTTGTTTGCCCCTCCCCCGTGCCTTCCTTGACCCTGGAAGGTGCCACTCCCACT
GTCCTTTCCTAATAAAATGAGGAAATTGCATCGCATTGTCTGAGTAGGTGTCATTCTATTCTGGGGGGTG
GGGTGGGGCAGGACAGCAAGGGGGAGGATTGGGAAGACAATAGCAGGCATGCTGGGGATGCGGTGGGCTC
TATGGCTTCTGAGGCGGAAAGAACCAGCTGGGGCTCTAGGGGGTATCCCC
[124 nt withheld, positions 2361-2484]
C
[91 nt withheld, positions 2486-2576]
A
[49 nt withheld, positions 2578-2626]
CCTTTGACGTTGGAGTCCACGTTCTTT
[37 nt withheld, positions 2654-2690]
ACCCTATCTCGGTCTATTCTTTTGATTTATAAGGGATTTTGCCGATTTCGGCCTATTGGTTAAAAAATGA
GCTGATTTAACAAAAATTTAACGCGAATTAATTCTGTGGAATGTGTGTCAGTTAGGGTGTGGAAAGTCCC
CAGGCTCCCCAGCAGGCAGAAGTATGCAAAGCATGCATCTCAATTAGTCAGCAACCAGGTGTGGAAAGTC
CCCAGGCTCCCCAGCAGGCAGAAGTATGCAAAGCATGCATCTCAATTAGTCAGCAACCATAGTCCCGCCC
CTAACTCCGCCCATCCCGCCCCTAACTCCGCCCAGTTCCGCCCATTCTCCGCCCCATGGCTGACTAATTT
TTTTTATTTATGCAGAGGCCGAGGCCGCCTCTGCCTCTGAGCTATTCCAGAAGTAGTGAGGAGGCTTTTT
TGGAGGCCTAGGCTTTTGCAAAAAGCTCCCGGGAGCTTGTATATCCATTTTCGGATCTGATCAAGAGACA
GGATGAGGATCGTTTCGCATGATTGAACAAGATGGATTGCACGCAGGTTCTCCGGCCGCTTGGGTGGAGA
GGCTATTCGGCTATGACTGGGCACAACAGACAATCGGCTGCTCTGATGCCGCCGTGTTCCGGCTGTCAGC
GCAGGGGCGCCCGGTTCTTTTTGTCAAGACCGACCTGTCCGGTGCCCTGAATGAACTGCAGGACGAGGCA
GCGCGGCTATCGTGGCTGGCCACGACGGGCGTTCCTTGCGCAGCTGTGCTCGACGTTGTCACTGAAGCGG
GAAGGGACTGGCTGCTATTGGGCGAAGTGCCGGGGCAGGATCTCCTGTCATCTCACCTTGCTCCTGCCGA
GAAAGTATCCATCATGGCTGATGCAATGCGGCGGCTGCATACGCTTGATCCGGCTACCTGCCCATTCGAC
CACCAAGCGAAACATCGCATCGAGCGAGCACGTACTCGGATGGAAGCCGGTCTTGTCGATCAGGATGATC
TGGACGAAGAGCATCAGGGGCTCGCGCCAGCCGAACTGTTCGCCAGGCTCAAGGCGCGCATGCCCGACGG
CGAGGATCTCGTCGTGACCCATGGCGATGCCTGCTTGCCGAATATCATGGTGGAAAATGGCCGCTTTTCT
GGATTCATCGACTGTGGCCGGCTGGGTGTGGCGGACCGCTATCAGGACATAGCGTTGGCTACCCGTGATA
TTGCTGAAGAGCTTGGCGGCGAATGGGCTGACCGCTTCCTCGTGCTTTACGGTATCGCCGCTCCCGATTC
GCAGCGCATCGCCTTCTATCGCCTTCTTGACGAGTTCTTCTGAGCGGGACTCTGGGGTTCGAAATGACCG
ACCAAGCGACGCCCAACCTGCCATCACGAGATTTCGATTCCACCGCCGCCTTCTATGAAAGGTTGGGCTT
CGGAATCGTTTTCCGGGACGCCGGCTGGATGATCCTCCAGCGCGGGGATCTCATGCTGGAGTTCTTCGCC
CACCCCAACTTGTTTATTGCAGCTTATAATGGTTACAAATAAAGCAATAGCATCACAAATTTCACAAATA
AAGCATTTTTTTCACTGCATTCTAGTTGTGGTTTGTCCAAACTCATCAATGTATCTTATCATGTCTGTAT
ACCGTCGACCTCTAGCTAGAGCTTGGCGTAATCATGGTCATAGCTGTTTCCTGTGTGAAATTGTTATCCG
CTCACAATTCCACACAACATACGAGCCGGAAGCATAAAGTGTAAAGCCTGGGGTGCCTAATGAGTGAGCT
AACTCACATTAATTGCGTTGCGCTCACTGCCCGCTTTCCAGTCGGGAAACCTGTCGTGCCAGCTGCATTA
ATGAATCGGCCAACGCGCGGGGAGAGGCGGTTTGCGTATTGGGCGCTCTTCCGCTTCCTCGCTCACTGAC
TCGCTGCGCTCGGTCGTTCGGCTGCGGCGAGCGGTATCAGCTCACTCAAAGGCGGTAATACGGTTATCCA
CAGAATCAGGGGATAACGCAGGAAAGAACATGTGAGCAAAAGGCCAGCAAAAGGCCAGGAACCGTAAAAA
GGCCGCGTTGCTGGCGTTTTTCCATAGGCTCCGCCCCCCTGACGAGCATCACAAAAATCGACGCTCAAGT
CAGAGGTGGCGAAACCCGACAGGACTATAAAGATACCAGGCGTTTCCCCCTGGAAGCTCCCTCGTGCGCT
CTCCTGTTCCGACCCTGCCGCTTACCGGATACCTGTCCGCCTTTCTCCCTTCGGGAAGCGTGGCGCTTTC
TCATAGCTCACGCTGTAGGTATCTCAGTTCGGTGTAGGTCGTTCGCTCCAAGCTGGGCTGTGTGCACGAA
CCCCCCGTTCAGCCCGACCGCTGCGCCTTATCCGGTAACTATCGTCTTGAGTCCAACCCGGTAAGACACG
ACTTATCGCCACTGGCAGCAGCCACTGGTAACAGGATTAGCAGAGCGAGGTATGTAGGCGGTGCTACAGA
GTTCTTGAAGTGGTGGCCTAACTACGGCTACACTAGAAGAACAGTATTTGGTATCTGCGCTCTGCTGAAG
CCAGTTACCTTCGGAAAAAGAGTTGGTAGCTCTTGATCCGGCAAACAAACCACCGCTGGTAGCGGTGGTT
TTTTTGTTTGCAAGCAGCAGATTACGCGCAGAAAAAAAGGATCTCAAGAAGATCCTTTGATCTTTTCTAC
GGGGTCTGACGCTCAGTGGAACGAAAACTCACGTTAAGGGATTTTGGTCATGAGATTATCAAAAAGGATC
TTCACCTAGATCCTTTTAAATTAAAAATGAAGTTTTAAATCAATCTAAAGTATATATGAGTAAACTTGGT
CTGACAGTTACCAATGCTTAATCAGTGAGGCACCTATCTCAGCGATCTGTCTATTTCGTTCATCCATAGT
TGCCTGACTCCCCGTCGTGTAGATAACTACGATACGGGAGGGCTTACCATCTGGCCCCAGTGCTGCAATG
ATACCGCGAGACCCACGCTCACCGGCTCCAGATTTATCAGCAATAAACCAGCCAGCCGGAAGGGCCGAGC
GCAGAAGTGGTCCTGCAACTTTATCCGCCTCCATCCAGTCTATTAATTGTTGCCGGGAAGCTAGAGTAAG
TAGTTCGCCAGTTAATAGTTTGCGCAACGTTGTTGCCATTGCTACAGGCATCGTGGTGTCACGCTCGTCG
TTTGGTATGGCTTCATTCAGCTCCGGTTCCCAACGATCAAGGCGAGTTACATGATCCCCCATGTTGTGCA
AAAAAGCGGTTAGCTCCTTCGGTCCTCCGATCGTTGTCAGAAGTAAGTTGGCCGCAGTGTTATCACTCAT
GGTTATGGCAGCACTGCATAATTCTCTTACTGTCATGCCATCCGTAAGATGCTTTTCTGTGACTGGTGAG
TACTCAACCAAGTCATTCTGAGAATAGTGTATGCGGCGACCGAGTTGCTCTTGCCCGGCGTCAATACGGG
ATAATACCGCGCCACATAGCAGAACTTTAAAAGTGCTCATCATTGGAAAACGTTCTTCGGGGCGAAAACT
CTCAAGGATCTTACCGCTGTTGAGATCCAGTTCGATGTAACCCACTCGTGCACCCAACTGATCTTCAGCA
TCTTTTACTTTCACCAGCGTTTCTGGGTGAGCAAAAACAGGAAGGCAAAATGCCGCAAAAAAGGGAATAA
GGGCGACACGGAAATGTTGAATACTCATACTCTTCCTTTTTCAATATTATTGAAGCATTTATCAGGGTTA
TTGTCTCATGAGCGGATACATATTTGAATGTATTTAGAAAAATAAACAAATAGGGGTTCCGCGCACATTT
CCCCGAAAAGTGCCACCTGACGTC
Features (pLannotate 1.2.2; 22 found; start..end, strand, type, name):
     28..80      -  misc_feature   bom (fragment): basis of mobility region from pBR322
    235..614     +  enhancer       CMV enhancer: human cytomegalovirus immediate early enhancer
    615..818     +  promoter       CMV promoter: human cytomegalovirus (CMV) immediate early promoter
    814..847     +  LTR            5' LTR (truncated) (fragment): truncated 5' long terminal repeat (LTR) from HIV-1
    863..881     +  promoter       T7 promoter: promoter for bacteriophage T7 RNA polymerase
    927..1355    +  CDS            VN155(I152L) (fragment): improved N-terminal fragment of mVenus for use in bimolecular fluorescence complementation (BiFC) (Kodama and Hu, 2010)
   1365..1760    +  CDS            atpC: ATPE_BACSU - Experimental evidence at protein level: Swiss-Prot protein existence level 1. Produces ATP from ADP in the presence of a proton gradient across the membrane. From Bacillus subtilis (strain 168).
   1772..2054    +  CDS            EYFP (fragment): enhanced YFP mammalian codon-optimized
   2091..2315    +  polyA_signal   bGH poly(A) signal: bovine growth hormone polyadenylation signal
   2319..2340    +  promoter       SV40 promoter (fragment): SV40 enhancer and early promoter
   2361..2789    +  rep_origin     f1 ori (sequence partly withheld): f1 bacteriophage origin of replication; arrow indicates direction of (+) strand synthesis
   2803..3132    +  promoter       SV40 promoter: SV40 enhancer and early promoter
   3199..3990    +  CDS            neo: KKA2_KLEPN - Also known as kan, nptII. Experimental evidence at protein level: Swiss-Prot protein existence level 1. Resistance to kanamycin, neomycin, paromomycin, ribostamycin, butirosin and gentamicin B. From Klebsiella pneumoniae.
   4014..4172    +  CDS            ble (fragment): BLE_KLEPN - Experimental evidence at protein level: Swiss-Prot protein existence level 1. Binding protein with a strong affinity to the bleomycin family of antibiotics. Binds to CL990; an antimitotic-antibiotic compound. From Klebsiella pneumoniae.
   4167..4288    +  polyA_signal   SV40 poly(A) signal: SV40 polyadenylation signal
   4361..4377    -  protein_bind   lac operator: The lac repressor binds to the lac operator to inhibit transcription in E. coli. This inhibition can be relieved by adding lactose or isopropyl-β-D-thiogalactopyranoside (IPTG). lac repressor encoded by lacI
   4385..4415    -  promoter       lac promoter: promoter for the E. coli lac operon
   4430..4451    -  protein_bind   CAP binding site: CAP binding activates transcription in the presence of cAMP. E. coli catabolite activator protein
   4464..4556    -  CDS            lacI (fragment): lac repressor; lacI; The lac repressor binds to the lac operator to inhibit transcription in E. coli. This inhibition can be relieved by adding lactose or isopropyl-β-D-thiogalactopyranoside (IPTG).
   4739..5327    -  rep_origin     ori: high-copy-number ColE1/pMB1/pBR322/pUC origin of replication
   5498..6358    -  CDS            AmpR: β-lactamase; bla; confers resistance to ampicillin, carbenicillin, and related antibiotics
   6359..6463    -  promoter       AmpR promoter: bla
