[The description below was written by a language model from this plasmid's Addgene catalogue record and pLannotate feature annotations shown in this document.]
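Description:
qMaLioffG is a mammalian expression plasmid built on the pcDNA3.1(-) backbone that encodes a genetically encoded green fluorescent indicator for ATP, read out by fluorescence lifetime imaging (FLIM). In bacteria it is maintained at high copy through a ColE1/pUC-type origin and selected with ampicillin via the β-lactamase gene. An f1 origin is also present. For mammalian cells the backbone carries an SV40 early promoter driving the neomycin phosphotransferase gene followed by an SV40 polyadenylation signal, which would permit G418 selection of stable transfectants.

The 1,128 bp sensor coding sequence was inserted between XhoI and HindIII and lies downstream of the human CMV immediate-early enhancer and promoter, with a bovine growth hormone polyadenylation signal terminating the transcript. A T7 promoter sits just upstream of the insert. The feature table shows the sensor's single-fluorophore architecture. An N-terminal portion of a Venus/YFP-family fluorescent protein is followed by the epsilon subunit of the Bacillus subtilis F-type ATP synthase (atpC), and then by the remaining C-terminal yellow/green fluorescent protein fragment. In designs of this kind the epsilon subunit serves as the ATP-binding domain, and its conformational change on binding ATP perturbs the environment of the chromophore, here altering the fluorescence lifetime. The short annotations for an HIV-1 LTR fragment, a ble fragment and a lacI fragment are most likely incidental matches to backbone sequence rather than functional elements.

The construct is intended for transfection into mammalian cells to allow quantitative imaging of endogenous intracellular ATP. Lifetime measurement is in general less sensitive to expression level than intensity-based readouts.
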