Addgene plasmid #212825: qMaLioffG
Purpose: green fluorescent FLIM indicator for endogenous ATP imaging
Depositing lab: Tetsuya Kitaguchi. Depositing organization: Tokyo Institute of Technology. Publication: qMaLioffG: a genetically encoded green fluorescence lifetime-based indicator enabling quantitative imaging of intracellular ATP. Arai S, Itoh H, Vu CQ, Nguyen LTN, Nakayama M, Oshima M, Morita A, Okamoto K, Okuda S, Teranishi A, Osawa M, Tamura Y, Nonoyama S, Takuma M, Fujie T, Sarker SR, Sudhaharan T, Furube A, Katayama T, Kiya T, Lane EB, Kitaguchi T. Nat Commun. 2025 Nov 13;16(1):9972. doi: 10.1038/s41467-025-64946-2. PubMed 41233321.
Backbone
  Vector backbone: pcDNA3.1(-)
  Vector type: Mammalian Expression
Growth in bacteria
  Bacterial resistance: Ampicillin, 100 μg/mL
  Growth temperature: 37°C
  Growth strain: DH5alpha
  Copy number: High Copy
Gene/Insert
  Gene/Insert name: qMaLioffG
  Insert size (bp): 1128
  Promoter: CMV
  Cloning method: Restriction Enzyme; 5′ cloning site XhoI (unknown if destroyed); 3′ cloning site HindIII (unknown if destroyed)
  Sequencing primers: 5′ CGCAAATGGGCGGTAGGCGTG
Terms and licenses: Academic/Nonprofit Terms; Industry Terms: Not Available to Industry
Depositor comments: Please visit https://doi.org/10.1101/2023.08.29.555275 for bioRxiv preprint.
How to cite: qMaLioffG was a gift from Tetsuya Kitaguchi (Addgene plasmid # 212825 ; http://n2t.net/addgene:212825 ; RRID:Addgene_212825)
